Addgene plasmid #101254: 5TTW (EED)
Purpose: Bacterial expression for structure determination; may not be full ORF
Depositing lab: Cheryl Arrowsmith. Depositing organization: University of Toronto.
Backbone
  Vector backbone: pET28-MHL
  Backbone manufacturer: SGC (Addgene Plasmid #26096)
  Vector type: Bacterial Expression
Growth in bacteria
  Bacterial resistance: Kanamycin, 50 μg/mL
  Growth temperature: 37°C
  Growth strain: DH5alpha
  Copy number: Unknown
Gene/Insert
  Gene/Insert name: EED (alt names: 5TTW; gi|24041019)
  Species: H. sapiens (human)
  Insert size (bp): 1098
  Entrez Gene: EED (a.k.a. COGIS, HEED, WAIT1)
  Promoter: T7
  Tag / fusion protein: 6xHis-TEV (N terminal on backbone)
  Cloning method: Ligation Independent Cloning
  Sequencing primers: 5′ T7; 3′ T7-term
Terms and licenses: Academic/Nonprofit Terms; Industry Terms: Not Available to Industry
Depositor comments: N terminal tag: MHHHHHHSSGRENLYFQG. SGC Clone Sample ID: EED:APC049-D10:C27444. SGC or PDB link: http://www.thesgc.org/structures/5TTW/
How to cite: 5TTW (EED) was a gift from Cheryl Arrowsmith (Addgene plasmid # 101254 ; http://n2t.net/addgene:101254 ; RRID:Addgene_101254)
