[The description below was written by a language model from this plasmid's Addgene catalogue record and pLannotate feature annotations shown in this document.]
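Description:
5TTW (EED) is a bacterial expression plasmid built on the pET28-MHL backbone from the Structural Genomics Consortium, made to produce a fragment of human EED for protein structure determination. The sequenced record is about 6.4 kb. It is propagated in E. coli through a ColE1/pBR322-type origin accompanied by the bom region and the rop gene, which moderates copy number (the catalogue lists copy number as unknown), and it is selected with kanamycin through an aminoglycoside phosphotransferase gene. An f1 phage origin is also present. Short tetracycline-resistance fragments flanking the lacI region are remnants of the pBR322-derived backbone and are not functional markers.

The expression cassette follows the standard pET arrangement. A T7 promoter with an adjacent lac operator and a T7 gene 10 ribosome binding site drives the open reading frame, and a plasmid-borne lacI gene supplies repressor, so transcription is IPTG-inducible in hosts that provide T7 RNA polymerase. The reading frame begins with a backbone-encoded N-terminal 6xHis tag followed by a TEV protease site, which allows metal-affinity purification and later removal of the tag. The 1,098 bp EED insert was introduced by ligation-independent cloning. It is annotated as a fragment of the protein, in line with the depositor's note that the clone may not be the full ORF. EED is a Polycomb group protein and a core component of the PRC2/EED-EZH2 histone methyltransferase complex. Short His-tag-like and T7 gene 10-derived annotations lie downstream of the insert, ahead of the T7 terminator. These appear to be residual pET backbone sequence, and the record does not say whether they are translated.
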