Features (pLannotate 1.2.2; 20 found; start..end, strand, type, name):
     12..440     +  rep_origin     f1 ori (sequence partly withheld): f1 bacteriophage origin of replication; arrow indicates direction of (+) strand synthesis
    493..550     +  promoter       AmpR promoter (fragment): bla
    559..1374    -  CDS            KanR: aminoglycoside phosphotransferase; aph(3')-Ia; confers resistance to kanamycin in bacteria or G418 (Geneticin®) in eukaryotes
   1496..2084    +  rep_origin     ori: high-copy-number ColE1/pMB1/pBR322/pUC origin of replication
   2270..2409    -  misc_feature   bom: basis of mobility region from pBR322
   2511..2702    -  CDS            rop: Rop protein, which maintains plasmids at low copy number; rop
   2719..3099    +  CDS            YPB1_ECOLX: Protein predicted: Swiss-Prot protein existence level 4. From Escherichia coli.
   3171..3462    -  CDS            TcR (fragment): tetracycline efflux protein; tet; confers resistance to tetracycline
   3477..3498    -  protein_bind   CAP binding site: CAP binding activates transcription in the presence of cAMP. E. coli catabolite activator protein
   3511..4593    -  CDS            lacI: lac repressor; lacI; The lac repressor binds to the lac operator to inhibit transcription in E. coli. This inhibition can be relieved by adding lactose or isopropyl-β-D-thiogalactopyranoside (IPTG).
   4594..4671    -  promoter       lacI promoter: lacI
   4679..4958    -  CDS            TcR (fragment): tetracycline efflux protein; tet; confers resistance to tetracycline
   4980..4998    +  promoter       T7 promoter: promoter for bacteriophage T7 RNA polymerase
   4999..5023    +  protein_bind   lac operator: The lac repressor binds to the lac operator to inhibit transcription in E. coli. This inhibition can be relieved by adding lactose or isopropyl-β-D-thiogalactopyranoside (IPTG). lac repressor encoded by lacI
   5038..5060    +  RBS            RBS: efficient ribosome binding site from bacteriophage T7 gene 10 (Olins and Rangwala, 1989)
   5068..5086    +  CDS            capTEV™ (fragment): composite tag for in vivo biotinylation, TEV protease cleavage, and 6xHis tagging
   5121..6218    +  CDS            EED (fragment): EED_HUMAN - Experimental evidence at protein level: Swiss-Prot protein existence level 1. Polycomb group (PcG) protein. Component of the PRC2/EED-EZH2 complex, which methylates 'Lys-9' and 'Lys-27' of histone H3, leading to transcriptional repression of the affected target gene. Also recognizes 'Lys-26' trimethylated histone H1 with the effect of inhibiting PRC2 complex methyltransferase activity on nucleosomal histone H3 'Lys-27', whereas H3 'Lys-27' recognition has the opposite effect, enabling the propagation of this repressive mark. The PRC2/EED- EZH2 complex may also serve as a recruiting
   6248..6265    +  CDS            9xHis (fragment): 9xHis affinity tag
   6275..6324    +  CDS            SET1 (fragment): solubility-enhancement tag derived from T7 phage gene 10B
   6332..6379    +  terminator     T7 terminator: transcription terminator for bacteriophage T7 RNA polymerase
>Addgene plasmid #101254 | 5TTW (EED) | addgene full sequence | sequence record 197525 | Addgene NGS Result
TGGCGAATGGG
[124 nt withheld, positions 12-135]
C
[91 nt withheld, positions 137-227]
A
[49 nt withheld, positions 229-277]
CCTTTGACGTTGGAGTCCACGTTCTTT
[37 nt withheld, positions 305-341]
ACCCTATCTCGGTCTATTCTTTTGATTTATAAGGGATTTTGCCGATTTCGGCCTATTGGTTAAAAAATGA
GCTGATTTAACAAAAATTTAACGCGAATTTTAACAAAATATTAACGCTTACAATTTAGGTGGCACTTTTC
GGGGAAATGTGCGCGGAACCCCTATTTGTTTATTTTTCTAAATACATTCAAATATGTATCCGCTCATGAA
TTAATTCTTAGAAAAACTCATCGAGCATCAAATGAAACTGCAATTTATTCATATCAGGATTATCAATACC
ATATTTTTGAAAAAGCCGTTTCTGTAATGAAGGAGAAAACTCACCGAGGCAGTTCCATAGGATGGCAAGA
TCCTGGTATCGGTCTGCGATTCCGACTCGTCCAACATCAATACAACCTATTAATTTCCCCTCGTCAAAAA
TAAGGTTATCAAGTGAGAAATCACCATGAGTGACGACTGAATCCGGTGAGAATGGCAAAAGTTTATGCAT
TTCTTTCCAGACTTGTTCAACAGGCCAGCCATTACGCTCGTCATCAAAATCACTCGCATCAACCAAACCG
TTATTCATTCGTGATTGCGCCTGAGCGAGACGAAATACGCGATCGCTGTTAAAAGGACAATTACAAACAG
GAATCGAATGCAACCGGCGCAGGAACACTGCCAGCGCATCAACAATATTTTCACCTGAATCAGGATATTC
TTCTAATACCTGGAATGCTGTTTTCCCGGGGATCGCAGTGGTGAGTAACCATGCATCATCAGGAGTACGG
ATAAAATGCTTGATGGTCGGAAGAGGCATAAATTCCGTCAGCCAGTTTAGTCTGACCATCTCATCTGTAA
CATCATTGGCAACGCTACCTTTGCCATGTTTCAGAAACAACTCTGGCGCATCGGGCTTCCCATACAATCG
ATAGATTGTCGCACCTGATTGCCCGACATTATCGCGAGCCCATTTATACCCATATAAATCAGCATCCATG
TTGGAATTTAATCGCGGCCTAGAGCAAGACGTTTCCCGTTGAATATGGCTCATAACACCCCTTGTATTAC
TGTTTATGTAAGCAGACAGTTTTATTGTTCATGACCAAAATCCCTTAACGTGAGTTTTCGTTCCACTGAG
CGTCAGACCCCGTAGAAAAGATCAAAGGATCTTCTTGAGATCCTTTTTTTCTGCGCGTAATCTGCTGCTT
GCAAACAAAAAAACCACCGCTACCAGCGGTGGTTTGTTTGCCGGATCAAGAGCTACCAACTCTTTTTCCG
AAGGTAACTGGCTTCAGCAGAGCGCAGATACCAAATACTGTCCTTCTAGTGTAGCCGTAGTTAGGCCACC
ACTTCAAGAACTCTGTAGCACCGCCTACATACCTCGCTCTGCTAATCCTGTTACCAGTGGCTGCTGCCAG
TGGCGATAAGTCGTGTCTTACCGGGTTGGACTCAAGACGATAGTTACCGGATAAGGCGCAGCGGTCGGGC
TGAACGGGGGGTTCGTGCACACAGCCCAGCTTGGAGCGAACGACCTACACCGAACTGAGATACCTACAGC
GTGAGCTATGAGAAAGCGCCACGCTTCCCGAAGGGAGAAAGGCGGACAGGTATCCGGTAAGCGGCAGGGT
CGGAACAGGAGAGCGCACGAGGGAGCTTCCAGGGGGAAACGCCTGGTATCTTTATAGTCCTGTCGGGTTT
CGCCACCTCTGACTTGAGCGTCGATTTTTGTGATGCTCGTCAGGGGGGCGGAGCCTATGGAAAAACGCCA
GCAACGCGGCCTTTTTACGGTTCCTGGCCTTTTGCTGGCCTTTTGCTCACATGTTCTTTCCTGCGTTATC
CCCTGATTCTGTGGATAACCGTATTACCGCCTTTGAGTGAGCTGATACCGCTCGCCGCAGCCGAACGACC
GAGCGCAGCGAGTCAGTGAGCGAGGAAGCGGAAGAGCGCCTGATGCGGTATTTTCTCCTTACGCATCTGT
GCGGTATTTCACACCGCAATGGTGCACTCTCAGTACAATCTGCTCTGATGCCGCATAGTTAAGCCAGTAT
ACACTCCGCTATCGCTACGTGACTGGGTCATGGCTGCGCCCCGACACCCGCCAACACCCGCTGACGCGCC
CTGACGGGCTTGTCTGCTCCCGGCATCCGCTTACAGACAAGCTGTGACCGTCTCCGGGAGCTGCATGTGT
CAGAGGTTTTCACCGTCATCACCGAAACGCGCGAGGCAGCTGCGGTAAAGCTCATCAGCGTGGTCGTGAA
GCGATTCACAGATGTCTGCCTGTTCATCCGCGTCCAGCTCGTTGAGTTTCTCCAGAAGCGTTAATGTCTG
GCTTCTGATAAAGCGGGCCATGTTAAGGGCGGTTTTTTCCTGTTTGGTCACTGATGCCTCCGTGTAAGGG
GGATTTCTGTTCATGGGGGTAATGATACCGATGAAACGAGAGAGGATGCTCACGATACGGGTTACTGATG
ATGAACATGCCCGGTTACTGGAACGTTGTGAGGGTAAACAACTGGCGGTATGGATGCGGCGGGACCAGAG
AAAAATCACTCAGGGTCAATGCCAGCGCTTCGTTAATACAGATGTAGGTGTTCCACAGGGTAGCCAGCAG
CATCCTGCGATGCAGATCCGGAACATAATGGTGCAGGGCGCTGACTTCCGCGTTTCCAGACTTTACGAAA
CACGGAAACCGAAGACCATTCATGTTGTTGCTCAGGTCGCAGACGTTTTGCAGCAGCAGTCGCTTCACGT
TCGCTCGCGTATCGGTGATTCATTCTGCTAACCAGTAAGGCAACCCCGCCAGCCTAGCCGGGTCCTCAAC
GACAGGAGCACGATCATGCGCACCCGTGGGGCCGCCATGCCGGCGATAATGGCCTGCTTCTCGCCGAAAC
GTTTGGTGGCGGGACCAGTGACGAAGGCTTGAGCGAGGGCGTGCAAGATTCCGAATACCGCAAGCGACAG
GCCGATCATCGTCGCGCTCCAGCGAAAGCGGTCCTCGCCGAAAATGACCCAGAGCGCTGCCGGCACCTGT
CCTACGAGTTGCATGATAAAGAAGACAGTCATAAGTGCGGCGACGATAGTCATGCCCCGCGCCCACCGGA
AGGAGCTGACTGGGTTGAAGGCTCTCAAGGGCATCGGTCGAGATCCCGGTGCCTAATGAGTGAGCTAACT
TACATTAATTGCGTTGCGCTCACTGCCCGCTTTCCAGTCGGGAAACCTGTCGTGCCAGCTGCATTAATGA
ATCGGCCAACGCGCGGGGAGAGGCGGTTTGCGTATTGGGCGCCAGGGTGGTTTTTCTTTTCACCAGTGAG
ACGGGCAACAGCTGATTGCCCTTCACCGCCTGGCCCTGAGAGAGTTGCAGCAAGCGGTCCACGCTGGTTT
GCCCCAGCAGGCGAAAATCCTGTTTGATGGTGGTTAACGGCGGGATATAACATGAGCTGTCTTCGGTATC
GTCGTATCCCACTACCGAGATATCCGCACCAACGCGCAGCCCGGACTCGGTAATGGCGCGCATTGCGCCC
AGCGCCATCTGATCGTTGGCAACCAGCATCGCAGTGGGAACGATGCCCTCATTCAGCATTTGCATGGTTT
GTTGAAAACCGGACATGGCACTCCAGTCGCCTTCCCGTTCCGCTATCGGCTGAATTTGATTGCGAGTGAG
ATATTTATGCCAGCCAGCCAGACGCAGACGCGCCGAGACAGAACTTAATGGGCCCGCTAACAGCGCGATT
TGCTGGTGACCCAATGCGACCAGATGCTCCACGCCCAGTCGCGTACCGTCTTCATGGGAGAAAATAATAC
TGTTGATGGGTGTCTGGTCAGAGACATCAAGAAATAACGCCGGAACATTAGTGCAGGCAGCTTCCACAGC
AATGGCATCCTGGTCATCCAGCGGATAGTTAATGATCAGCCCACTGACGCGTTGCGCGAGAAGATTGTGC
ACCGCCGCTTTACAGGCTTCGACGCCGCTTCGTTCTACCATCGACACCACCACGCTGGCACCCAGTTGAT
CGGCGCGAGATTTAATCGCCGCGACAATTTGCGACGGCGCGTGCAGGGCCAGACTGGAGGTGGCAACGCC
AATCAGCAACGACTGTTTGCCCGCCAGTTGTTGTGCCACGCGGTTGGGAATGTAATTCAGCTCCGCCATC
GCCGCTTCCACTTTTTCCCGCGTTTTCGCAGAAACGTGGCTGGCCTGGTTCACCACGCGGGAAACGGTCT
GATAAGAGACACCGGCATACTCTGCGACATCGTATAACGTTACTGGTTTCACATTCACCACCCTGAATTG
ACTCTCTTCCGGGCGCTATCATGCCATACCGCGAAAGGTTTTGCGCCATTCGATGGTGTCCGGGATCTCG
ACGCTCTCCCTTATGCGACTCCTGCATTAGGAAGCAGCCCAGTAGTAGGTTGAGGCCGTTGAGCACCGCC
GCCGCAAGGAATGGTGCATGCAAGGAGATGGCGCCCAACAGTCCCCCGGCCACGGGGCCTGCCACCATAC
CCACGCCGAAACAAGCGCTCATGAGCCCGAAGTGGCGAGCCCGATCTTCCCCATCGGTGATGTCGGCGAT
ATAGGCGCCAGCAACCGCACCTGTGGCGCCGGTGATGCCGGCCACGATGCGTCCGGCGTAGAGGATCGAG
ATCTCGATCCCGCGAAATTAATACGACTCACTATAGGGGAATTGTGAGCGGATAACAATTCCCCTCTAGA
AATAATTTTGTTTAACTTTAAGAAGGAGATATACCATGCATCATCATCATCATCACAGCAGCGGCAGAGA
AAACTTGTATTTCCAGGGCAAGAAATGCAAATATTCTTTCAAATGTGTAAATAGTCTCAAGGAAGATCAT
AACCAACCATTGTTTGGAGTTCAGTTTAACTGGCACAGTAAAGAAGGAGATCCATTAGTGTTTGCAACTG
TAGGAAGCAACAGAGTTACCTTGTATGAATGTCATTCACAAGGAGAAATCCGGTTGTTGCAATCTTACGT
GGATGCTGATGCTGATGAAAACTTTTACACTTGTGCATGGACCTATGATAGCAATACGAGCCATCCTCTG
CTGGCTGTAGCTGGATCTAGAGGCATAATTAGGATAATAAATCCTATAACAATGCAGTGTATAAAGCACT
ATGTTGGCCATGGAAATGCTATCAATGAGCTGAAATTCCATCCAAGAGATCCAAATCTTCTCCTGTCAGT
AAGTAAAGATCATGCTTTACGATTATGGAATATCCAGACGGACACTCTGGTGGCAATATTTGGAGGCGTA
GAAGGGCACAGAGATGAAGTTCTAAGTGCTGATTATGATCTTTTGGGTGAAAAAATAATGTCCTGTGGTA
TGGATCATTCTCTTAAACTTTGGAGGATCAATTCAAAGAGAATGATGAATGCAATTAAGGAATCTTATGA
TTATAATCCAAATAAAACTAACAGGCCATTTATTTCTCAGAAAATCCATTTTCCTGATTTTTCTACCAGA
GACATACATAGGAATTATGTTGATTGTGTGCGATGGTTAGGCGATTTGATACTTTCTAAGTCTTGTGAAA
ATGCCATTGTGTGCTGGAAACCTGGCAAGATGGAAGATGATATAGATAAAATTAAACCCAGTGAATCTAA
TGTGACTATTCTTGGGCGATTTGATTACAGCCAGTGTGACATTTGGTACATGAGGTTTTCTATGGATTTC
TGGCAAAAGATGCTTGCATTGGGCAATCAAGTTGGCAAACTTTATGTTTGGGATTTAGAAGTAGAAGATC
CTCATAAAGCCAAATGTACAACACTGACTCATCATAAATGTGGTGCTGCTATTCGACAAACCAGTTTTAG
CAGGGATAGCAGCATTCTTATAGCTGTTTGTGATGATGCTAGTATTTGGCGCTGGGATCGACTTCGATGA
TGACGAAGCTTGCGGCCGCACTCGAGCACCACCACCACCACCACTGAGATCCGGCTGCTAACAAAGCCCG
AAAGGAAGCTGAGTTGGCTGCTGCCACCGCTGAGCAATAACTAGCATAACCCCTTGGGGCCTCTAAACGG
GTCTTGAGGGGTTTTTTGCTGAAAGGAGGAACTATATCCGGAT
