>Addgene plasmid #101254 | 5TTW (EED) | depositor partial sequence | sequence record 190961 | insert
AAGAAATGCAAATATTCTTTCAAATGTGTAAATAGTCTCAAGGAAGATCATAACCAACCATTGTTTGGAG
TTCAGTTTAACTGGCACAGTAAAGAAGGAGATCCATTAGTGTTTGCAACTGTAGGAAGCAACAGAGTTAC
CTTGTATGAATGTCATTCACAAGGAGAAATCCGGTTGTTGCAATCTTACGTGGATGCTGATGCTGATGAA
AACTTTTACACTTGTGCATGGACCTATGATAGCAATACGAGCCATCCTCTGCTGGCTGTAGCTGGATCTA
GAGGCATAATTAGGATAATAAATCCTATAACAATGCAGTGTATAAAGCACTATGTTGGCCATGGAAATGC
TATCAATGAGCTGAAATTCCATCCAAGAGATCCAAATCTTCTCCTGTCAGTAAGTAAAGATCATGCTTTA
CGATTATGGAATATCCAGACGGACACTCTGGTGGCAATATTTGGAGGCGTAGAAGGGCACAGAGATGAAG
TTCTAAGTGCTGATTATGATCTTTTGGGTGAAAAAATAATGTCCTGTGGTATGGATCATTCTCTTAAACT
TTGGAGGATCAATTCAAAGAGAATGATGAATGCAATTAAGGAATCTTATGATTATAATCCAAATAAAACT
AACAGGCCATTTATTTCTCAGAAAATCCATTTTCCTGATTTTTCTACCAGAGACATACATAGGAATTATG
TTGATTGTGTGCGATGGTTAGGCGATTTGATACTTTCTAAGTCTTGTGAAAATGCCATTGTGTGCTGGAA
ACCTGGCAAGATGGAAGATGATATAGATAAAATTAAACCCAGTGAATCTAATGTGACTATTCTTGGGCGA
TTTGATTACAGCCAGTGTGACATTTGGTACATGAGGTTTTCTATGGATTTCTGGCAAAAGATGCTTGCAT
TGGGCAATCAAGTTGGCAAACTTTATGTTTGGGATTTAGAAGTAGAAGATCCTCATAAAGCCAAATGTAC
AACACTGACTCATCATAAATGTGGTGCTGCTATTCGACAAACCAGTTTTAGCAGGGATAGCAGCATTCTT
ATAGCTGTTTGTGATGATGCTAGTATTTGGCGCTGGGATCGACTTCGA
